>Addgene plasmid #148535 | pT7-V5-SBP-C1-DmRoquin_AD | depositor full sequence | sequence record 290983 | Full Sequence
TAGTTATTAATAGTAATCAATTACGGGGTCATTAGTTCATAGCCCATATATGGAGTTCCGCGTTACATAA
CTTACGGTAAATGGCCCGCCTGGCTGACCGCCCAACGACCCCCGCCCATTGACGTCAATAATGACGTATG
TTCCCATAGTAACGCCAATAGGGACTTTCCATTGACGTCAATGGGTGGAGTATTTACGGTAAACTGCCCA
CTTGGCAGTACATCAAGTGTATCATATGCCAAGTACGCCCCCTATTGACGTCAATGACGGTAAATGGCCC
GCCTGGCATTATGCCCAGTACATGACCTTATGGGACTTTCCTACTTGGCAGTACATCTACGTATTAGTCA
TCGCTATTACCATGGTGATGCGGTTTTGGCAGTACATCAATGGGCGTGGATAGCGGTTTGACTCACGGGG
ATTTCCAAGTCTCCACCCCATTGACGTCAATGGGAGTTTGTTTTGGCACCAAAATCAACGGGACTTTCCA
AAATGTCGTAACAACTCCGCCCCATTGACGCAAATGGGCGGTAGGCGTGTACGGTGGGAGGTCTATATAA
GCAGAGCTCTCTGGCTAACTAGAGAACCCACTGCTTACTGGCTTATCGAAATTAATACGACTCACTATAG
GGAGACCCAAGCTCTAGCGCTACCGGTCGCCACCATGGGTAAGCCTATCCCTAACCCTCTCCTCGGTCTC
GATTCTACGCCCGGAAGCGGTAGCGGTACGATGGACGAGAAGACCACCGGCTGGGGGGGCGGCCACGTGG
TGGAGGGCCTGGCCGGCGAGCTGGAGCAGCTGCGGGCCAGGCTGGAGCACCACCCTCAGGGCCAGCGGGA
GCCCAGATCTCGAGCTCAAGCTTATATGCCGATTCAGGCTCCCTCATGGACAGATTTTCTGAACTGTCCC
ATCTGCTGCAATGAATTCGCGGCCAGCCAGCGATGTCCGGTCAGTCTGGGCTGCGGGCACACCATCTGCA
AGCTATGCCTGACGACCCTCTACAACCGGCAGTGTCCCTTCGATCAGACCGTGATTGTCAGTGACATCGA
CAATTTGCCCATCAACCATGCCTTGCTCCAGTTGGTCAAGGACTCGGAGCTCCTCGAGCTGGCACCACCA
CCGCCCAGTGTGCAGAAGCTGGAGCCGGAGCACCTTAAGTGTTACCAACTGGGTCAGCGGTGCATCGAGG
AGCTGGCTTTGCACTTGAAGTCCTTCCTCAACCTGAACGGAAATGGCAATCTTCTAACTCGACCCATGTT
ACGGAAACTGGTTACTCTGGTCAACTGCCAGCTGATGGAGGAGGAGGGACGGGTGAGAGCGCTTCGAGCA
GCCAGATCCCTAGGCGAACGCACAGTCACCGAGCTGATCCTGCAGCACCAAAATCCCCAGCAGTTGAGCT
CAAATCTGTGGGCTGCAGTGCGGACAAGAGGATGCCAGTTCCTTGGACCCGCCATGCAGGAGGAGGTGCT
CAAACTGGTGCTGCTGGCCTTGGAGGAGGGATCAGCGCTTTCGCGCAAAGTGCTGGTCATGTTCGTCGTG
CAGCGACTAGAGCCGAAGTTTCCCCAGGCCTCCAAGACGAGTATCGGACATGTGGTACAGCTGCTCTACC
GCGCCAGCTGCTTCAAGGTGTCCAAGCGGGAGGCGGACTCGTCGTTGATGCAGCTCAAAGAGGAATTCCG
TACGTATGACGCCCTACGCCGGGAGCACGATGCCCAAATCGTTCAGATAGCCACCGAGGCGGGTCTGCGA
ATTGCACCGGAACAATGGTCTTCCCTATTGTATGGCGACGTGATGCATAAAAGCCACATGCAGAGCATCA
TCGATAAGCTGCAGACGCCAAGCTCCTTTGCGCAATCAGTCCAGGAATTGGTCATCGCCTTGCAGCGGAC
CAGCGATCCTGCGAAGCTATCCAGTTTGCATCATCATCTGAAGTACCTGGCCAATATTGATCCCTGTGCG
GAGGTTGCCCCGTGGTCGGTTTTGGCTGAGGCCTTGGATGCAGTGCGGCATTCGGTCGTTGGACTGGTGA
ACTTCCTTCAGCACCACGGAGTGCGCAAGGCGCAGGACGGCATCAGTGGCGGTGGCAGTGGTGGGACGAC
CAATAGCAATCCGAAGTACAAGATCAGCTTATGCAGGGACTTGAATGTGCGGCGGGTGTGTCCCCGAGGT
TCTAGCTGTACCTTTGCCCATTCCCAGGAGGAGGTAGAACGCTATCGTGCACGGAATCGAGGAAAACATA
TGAAGACACCGTTGGCGCTGCAGGGACCTCCAGCGGTAGGCGTAGGAGCCATAAAGAAACCACTAGGCGA
GCAGGAGGGACCGCCTCTAGGTAACATGCCACCCATGTTACCTATGTCGCCTATGCATTATATGGGCTCT
CCTAGGGGATATCTGGATCCCAGCTTGGGACTTTCGCCAGGTGGTGGTCTCCCGCCGTCGCATCACAGTC
CCATTACCAGGCTCATAGTGCCGAGCCGCTACGATTCGCGCTTTAGCGGGTTTGGCGGTGGCACGCCCAG
GATTCCTTCGCCCAGAGAATACCAAGCCAATCCGGTAGCGCCAACGCAACGCAATGCCAACCCACCGAAT
TTTAGTGTGAACAGTAACCTGCACAAGGGCTACATGTTGCCCGCCAGCGGTGGAGATGTCTTCCATCTGG
CCAATCCGTGGGAGCAAGCATACCTGGCACAGCAGCAACATCCTCCACAGCATCCCCAACAGCAGCAGCC
ACCGTCCAGCAAGCCGAATCCCAGCCGACCGTTGTCGATTTTACCCGCAACAGCTGATACCTCATTTTTT
GAAAAGAAACCGCCGAATAGTGTTAGCATAGATCTGGACAGGGTCCCGGAGGTCAATGTGGATGCAGTGC
CTCTGTTCCGGCGATCCAACAATAACCACAATAACAACAATAGTAACTCCCACAATAACAACAACAACAA
TCATGGCTCATCACTGCTGTTCTGGAACAATACGGGTAAAGATTCAGCCAACTTTGTACGATCAGACTCC
ATATTGGATGACGATGCGTCCACATTCGATGTGCCCACTGGCTCCTCCATGCTGAGTATCTACGGCCCGA
TTTGCCCCAAGAGCAGTACGACCGGCAACTGGAACAACTTTGATCTGGGATATGGCGGCTTCAAGAGTGA
CAGAAACGATAGCTTCAATGCCAATAAGCAGCAACAGCCGATGTGGGGCAGGAAACCGCAACTGATGTCG
GAAGACAGTTTCGAGGGCGGCATCGATAGTGGAATGATGCTGCAGCTGGAGAAGAATCTGGTGGACATCG
TCGATCCCGATGACAGTGGGATCAAGGTGGACTAGGGATCCACCGGATCTAGATAACTGATCATAATCAG
CCATACCACATTTGTAGAGGTTTTACTTGCTTTAAAAAACCTCCCACACCTCCCCCTGAACCTGAAACAT
AAAATGAATGCAATTGTTGTTGTTAACTTGTTTATTGCAGCTTATAATGGTTACAAATAAAGCAATAGCA
TCACAAATTTCACAAATAAAGCATTTTTTTCACTGCATTCTAGTTGTGGTTTGTCCAAACTCATCAATGT
ATCTTAACGCGTAAATTGTAAGCGTTAATATTTTGTTAAAATTCGCGTTAAATTTTTGTTAAATCAGCTC
ATTTTTTAACCAATAGGCCGAAATCGGCAAAATCCCTTATAAATCAAAAGAATAGACCGAGATAGGGT
[37 nt withheld, positions 3709-3745]
AAAGAACGTGGACTCCAACGTCAAAGG
[49 nt withheld, positions 3773-3821]
T
[91 nt withheld, positions 3823-3913]
G
[124 nt withheld, positions 3915-4038]
CAGGTGGCACTTTTCGGGGAAATGTGCGCGGAACCCCTATTTGTTTATTTTTCTAAATACATTCAAATAT
GTATCCGCTCATGAGACAATAACCCTGATAAATGCTTCAATAATATTGAAAAAGGAAGAGTCCTGAGGCG
GAAAGAACCAGCTGTGGAATGTGTGTCAGTTAGGGTGTGGAAAGTCCCCAGGCTCCCCAGCAGGCAGAAG
TATGCAAAGCATGCATCTCAATTAGTCAGCAACCAGGTGTGGAAAGTCCCCAGGCTCCCCAGCAGGCAGA
AGTATGCAAAGCATGCATCTCAATTAGTCAGCAACCATAGTCCCGCCCCTAACTCCGCCCATCCCGCCCC
TAACTCCGCCCAGTTCCGCCCATTCTCCGCCCCATGGCTGACTAATTTTTTTTATTTATGCAGAGGCCGA
GGCCGCCTCGGCCTCTGAGCTATTCCAGAAGTAGTGAGGAGGCTTTTTTGGAGGCCTAGGCTTTTGCAAA
GATCGATCAAGAGACAGGATGAGGATCGTTTCGCATGATTGAACAAGATGGATTGCACGCAGGTTCTCCG
GCCGCTTGGGTGGAGAGGCTATTCGGCTATGACTGGGCACAACAGACAATCGGCTGCTCTGATGCCGCCG
TGTTCCGGCTGTCAGCGCAGGGGCGCCCGGTTCTTTTTGTCAAGACCGACCTGTCCGGTGCCCTGAATGA
ACTGCAAGACGAGGCAGCGCGGCTATCGTGGCTGGCCACGACGGGCGTTCCTTGCGCAGCTGTGCTCGAC
GTTGTCACTGAAGCGGGAAGGGACTGGCTGCTATTGGGCGAAGTGCCGGGGCAGGATCTCCTGTCATCTC
ACCTTGCTCCTGCCGAGAAAGTATCCATCATGGCTGATGCAATGCGGCGGCTGCATACGCTTGATCCGGC
TACCTGCCCATTCGACCACCAAGCGAAACATCGCATCGAGCGAGCACGTACTCGGATGGAAGCCGGTCTT
GTCGATCAGGATGATCTGGACGAAGAGCATCAGGGGCTCGCGCCAGCCGAACTGTTCGCCAGGCTCAAGG
CGAGCATGCCCGACGGCGAGGATCTCGTCGTGACCCATGGCGATGCCTGCTTGCCGAATATCATGGTGGA
AAATGGCCGCTTTTCTGGATTCATCGACTGTGGCCGGCTGGGTGTGGCGGACCGCTATCAGGACATAGCG
TTGGCTACCCGTGATATTGCTGAAGAGCTTGGCGGCGAATGGGCTGACCGCTTCCTCGTGCTTTACGGTA
TCGCCGCTCCCGATTCGCAGCGCATCGCCTTCTATCGCCTTCTTGACGAGTTCTTCTGAGCGGGACTCTG
GGGTTCGAAATGACCGACCAAGCGACGCCCAACCTGCCATCACGAGATTTCGATTCCACCGCCGCCTTCT
ATGAAAGGTTGGGCTTCGGAATCGTTTTCCGGGACGCCGGCTGGATGATCCTCCAGCGCGGGGATCTCAT
GCTGGAGTTCTTCGCCCACCCTAGGGGGAGGCTAACTGAAACACGGAAGGAGACAATACCGGAAGGAACC
CGCGCTATGACGGCAATAAAAAGACAGAATAAAACGCACGGTGTTGGGTCGTTTGTTCATAAACGCGGGG
TTCGGTCCCAGGGCTGGCACTCTGTCGATACCCCACCGAGACCCCATTGGGGCCAATACGCCCGCGTTTC
TTCCTTTTCCCCACCCCACCCCCCAAGTTCGGGTGAAGGCCCAGGGCTCGCAGCCAACGTCGGGGCGGCA
GGCCCTGCCATAGCCTCAGGTTACTCATATATACTTTAGATTGATTTAAAACTTCATTTTTAATTTAAAA
GGATCTAGGTGAAGATCCTTTTTGATAATCTCATGACCAAAATCCCTTAACGTGAGTTTTCGTTCCACTG
AGCGTCAGACCCCGTAGAAAAGATCAAAGGATCTTCTTGAGATCCTTTTTTTCTGCGCGTAATCTGCTGC
TTGCAAACAAAAAAACCACCGCTACCAGCGGTGGTTTGTTTGCCGGATCAAGAGCTACCAACTCTTTTTC
CGAAGGTAACTGGCTTCAGCAGAGCGCAGATACCAAATACTGTCCTTCTAGTGTAGCCGTAGTTAGGCCA
CCACTTCAAGAACTCTGTAGCACCGCCTACATACCTCGCTCTGCTAATCCTGTTACCAGTGGCTGCTGCC
AGTGGCGATAAGTCGTGTCTTACCGGGTTGGACTCAAGACGATAGTTACCGGATAAGGCGCAGCGGTCGG
GCTGAACGGGGGGTTCGTGCACACAGCCCAGCTTGGAGCGAACGACCTACACCGAACTGAGATACCTACA
GCGTGAGCTATGAGAAAGCGCCACGCTTCCCGAAGGGAGAAAGGCGGACAGGTATCCGGTAAGCGGCAGG
GTCGGAACAGGAGAGCGCACGAGGGAGCTTCCAGGGGGAAACGCCTGGTATCTTTATAGTCCTGTCGGGT
TTCGCCACCTCTGACTTGAGCGTCGATTTTTGTGATGCTCGTCAGGGGGGCGGAGCCTATGGAAAAACGC
CAGCAACGCGGCCTTTTTACGGTTCCTGGCCTTTTGCTGGCCTTTTGCTCACATGTTCTTTCCTGCGTTA
TCCCCTGATTCTGTGGATAACCGTATTACCGCCATGCAT
Features (pLannotate 1.2.2; 18 found; start..end, strand, type, name):
     61..364     +  enhancer       CMV enhancer: human cytomegalovirus immediate early enhancer
    365..568     +  promoter       CMV promoter: human cytomegalovirus (CMV) immediate early promoter
    564..597     +  LTR            5' LTR (truncated) (fragment): truncated 5' long terminal repeat (LTR) from HIV-1
    613..631     +  promoter       T7 promoter: promoter for bacteriophage T7 RNA polymerase
    668..709     +  CDS            V5 tag: epitope tag from simian virus 5
    731..844     +  CDS            SBP: streptavidin-binding peptide selected from a peptide library; binds streptavidin with nanomolar affinity (Keefe et al., 2001)
    845..863     +  misc_feature   MCS (fragment): multiple cloning site
    866..2404    +  CDS            Rc3h1 (fragment): RC3H1_MOUSE - Also known as Gm551, Kiaa2025. Experimental evidence at protein level: Swiss-Prot protein existence level 1. Post-transcriptional repressor of mRNAs containing a conserved stem loop motif, called constitutive decay element (CDE), which is often located in the 3'-UTR, as in HMGXB3, ICOS, IER3, NFKBID, NFKBIZ, PPP1R10, TNF, TNFRSF4 and in many more mRNAs (PubMed:23663784, PubMed:25026077, PubMed:18172933). Cleaves translationally inactive mRNAs harboring a stem-loop (SL), often located in their 3'-UTRs, during the early phase of inflammation in a helicase UPF1-independent manner (P
   3348..3432    +  CDS            large T antigen (fragment): large T antigen from SV40 (simian virus 40)
   3455..3576    +  polyA_signal   SV40 poly(A) signal: SV40 polyadenylation signal
   3610..4038    -  rep_origin     f1 ori (sequence partly withheld): f1 bacteriophage origin of replication; arrow indicates direction of (+) strand synthesis
   4065..4169    +  promoter       AmpR promoter: bla
   4171..4528    +  promoter       SV40 promoter: SV40 enhancer and early promoter
   4563..5357    +  CDS            NeoR/KanR: aminoglycoside phosphotransferase from Tn5; aph(3')-II (or nptII); confers resistance to neomycin, kanamycin, and G418 (Geneticin®)
   5378..5530    +  CDS            ble (fragment): BLE_KLEPN - Experimental evidence at protein level: Swiss-Prot protein existence level 1. Binding protein with a strong affinity to the bleomycin family of antibiotics. Binds to CL990; an antimitotic-antibiotic compound. From Klebsiella pneumoniae.
   5589..5636    +  polyA_signal   HSV TK poly(A) signal: herpes simplex virus thymidine kinase polyadenylation signal (Cole and Stacy, 1985)
   5727..5743    -  polyA_signal   bGH poly(A) signal (fragment): bovine growth hormone polyadenylation signal
   5965..6553    +  rep_origin     ori: high-copy-number ColE1/pMB1/pBR322/pUC origin of replication
