[The description below was written by a language model from this plasmid's Addgene catalogue record and pLannotate feature annotations shown in this document.]
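Description:
pT7-V5-SBP-C1-DmRoquin_AD is a 6,667-nt mammalian expression plasmid carrying the Drosophila melanogaster Roquin (roq, CG16807) coding sequence, which the depositor notes was taken from isoform C. The catalogue lists the backbone as unknown. It is propagated in E. coli from a high-copy ColE1/pUC-type origin and also carries an f1 origin for single-stranded DNA production. A single Tn5 NeoR/KanR gene is placed behind tandem bacterial (AmpR/bla) and SV40 early promoters and followed by an HSV TK polyadenylation signal, so it provides kanamycin selection in bacteria and can provide G418 selection in mammalian cells.

Expression is driven by the CMV immediate-early enhancer and promoter. A T7 promoter lies just downstream, which would also allow transcription by T7 RNA polymerase. The reading frame begins with a V5 epitope tag followed by a streptavidin-binding peptide (SBP), then a short multiple cloning site remnant and the insert, giving an N-terminally V5-SBP-tagged protein; an SV40 poly(A) signal terminates the transcript. The annotation software labelled the first part of the insert as a fragment of mouse Rc3h1, which reflects homology between fly Roquin and its mammalian orthologue rather than a mouse sequence. Several other short fragment hits (HIV-1 LTR, large T antigen, ble, bGH poly(A)) are probably backbone remnants or incidental matches. The record does not explain the "_AD" suffix, so whether it marks a mutant or a truncation cannot be stated.

The V5 tag suits immunodetection and the SBP tag suits streptavidin pulldowns. This fits the associated study of how Roquin recruits the CCR4-NOT deadenylase complex to target mRNAs.
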