Addgene plasmid #148535: pT7-V5-SBP-C1-DmRoquin_AD
Purpose: Mammalian Expression of DmRoquin
Depositing lab: Elisa Izaurralde. Depositing organization: Max Planck Institute for Developmental Biology. Publication: A CAF40-binding motif facilitates recruitment of the CCR4-NOT complex to mRNAs targeted by Drosophila Roquin. Sgromo A, Raisch T, Bawankar P, Bhandari D, Chen Y, Kuzuoglu-Ozturk D, Weichenrieder O, Izaurralde E. Nat Commun. 2017 Feb 6;8:14307. doi: 10.1038/ncomms14307. PubMed 28165457.
Backbone
  Vector backbone: Unknown
  Vector type: Mammalian Expression
Growth in bacteria
  Bacterial resistance: Kanamycin, 50 μg/mL
  Growth temperature: 37°C
  Growth strain: DH5alpha
  Copy number: High Copy
Gene/Insert
  Gene/Insert name: DmRoquin
  Species: D. melanogaster (fly)
  Entrez Gene: roq (a.k.a. CG16807, Dmel\CG16807, NEST:bs21b12)
  Cloning method: Unknown
Terms and licenses: Academic/Nonprofit Terms; Industry Terms: Not Available to Industry
Depositor comments: ORF extracted from isoform C NCBI:NM_001275011.1 Plasmids from this collection were made available to the research community and donated after the lab closed. Please note that the sequence provided by the depositing laboratory may be theoretical/predicted or based on Sanger sequencing results. There may be discrepancies between sequencing results obtained by Addgene and the depositor sequence. If an Addgene verified sequence is not available, please contact before placing your order to request that our lab fully sequence the plasmid.
How to cite: pT7-V5-SBP-C1-DmRoquin_AD was a gift from Elisa Izaurralde (Addgene plasmid # 148535 ; http://n2t.net/addgene:148535 ; RRID:Addgene_148535)
